>Addgene plasmid #21793 | AIRAP 3: m1.9.9E10.pcDNA3 | depositor full sequence | sequence record 9996 | Author sequence
GACGGATCGGGAGATCTCCCGATCCCCTATGGTCGACTCTCAGTACAATCTGCTCTGATGCCGCATAGTT
AAGCCAGTATCTGCTCCCTGCTTGTGTGTTGGAGGTCGCTGAGTAGTGCGCGAGCAAAATTTAAGCTACA
ACAAGGCAAGGCTTGACCGACAATTGCATGAAGAATCTGCTTAGGGTTAGGCGTTTTGCGCTGCTTCGCG
ATGTACGGGCCAGATATACGCGTTGACATTGATTATTGACTAGTTATTAATAGTAATCAATTACGGGGTC
ATTAGTTCATAGCCCATATATGGAGTTCCGCGTTACATAACTTACGGTAAATGGCCCGCCTGGCTGACCG
CCCAACGACCCCCGCCCATTGACGTCAATAATGACGTATGTTCCCATAGTAACGCCAATAGGGACTTTCC
ATTGACGTCAATGGGTGGACTATTTACGGTAAACTGCCCACTTGGCAGTACATCAAGTGTATCATATGCC
AAGTACGCCCCCTATTGACGTCAATGACGGTAAATGGCCCGCCTGGCATTATGCCCAGTACATGACCTTA
TGGGACTTTCCTACTTGGCAGTACATCTACGTATTAGTCATCGCTATTACCATGGTGATGCGGTTTTGGC
AGTACATCAATGGGCGTGGATAGCGGTTTGACTCACGGGGATTTCCAAGTCTCCACCCCATTGACGTCAA
TGGGAGTTTGTTTTGGCACCAAAATCAACGGGACTTTCCAAAATGTCGTAACAACTCCGCCCCATTGACG
CAAATGGGCGGTAGGCGTGTACGGTGGGAGGTCTATATAAGCAGAGCTCTCTGGCTAACTAGAGAACCCA
CTGCTTACTGGCTTATCGAAATTAATACGACTCACTATAGGGAGACCCAAGCTTGGTACCGAGCTCGGAT
CCATAATGGAGTTTCCTGACTTGGGGAAGCACTGTTCAGAACCAACTTGCAAACAGCTAGATTTTCTGCC
AATAACATGCGACGCCTGTAAACAAGATTTCTGTAAAGACCATTTTTCCTACGTGGGTCATAAGTGTCCC
TTTGCGTTCAAGAAGGATGTGCAGGTGCCTGTGTGTCCTCTCTGCAATGCCCCCATCCCTGTGAAGAGAG
GTGAGATCCCAGATGTGGTGGTCGGCGAGCACATGGACAGAGATTGCACCTTTCACCCTGGGAGGAACAG
AAACAAGGTTTTCACACATCGCTGCTCCAAAGAGGGATGCAGGAAGAAGGAGATGCTGCAGCTGGCGTGT
GCTCAGTGCCATGGCAACTTCTGCATTCAGCACAGGCATCCTCTGGACCACAATTGCCAGGCTGGGAGCA
GCTCAGCCAGCAGAGGGAGGACTTCTACATCCAGAGCTGCTGAGCAGAAGCCATCGGGAGTCAGTTGGCT
GGCCCAGCGGCTCAGGCGCACAGTGAAGGAGCAGAAGCTGATCTCTGAGGAGGATCTGTGACTCGAGCAT
GCATCTAGAGGGCCCTATTCTATAGTGTCACCTAAATGCTAGAGCTCGCTGATCAGCCTCGACTGTGCCT
TCTAGTTGCCAGCCATCTGTTGTTTGCCCCTCCCCCGTGCCTTCCTTGACCCTGGAAGGTGCCACTCCCA
CTGTCCTTTCCTAATAAAATGAGGAAATTGCATCGCATTGTCTGAGTAGGTGTCATTCTATTCTGGGGGG
TGGGGTGGGGCAGGACAGCAAGGGGGAGGATTGGGAAGACAATAGCAGGCATGCTGGGGATGCGGTGGGC
TCTATGGCTTCTGAGGCGGAAAGAACCAGCTGGGGCTCTAGGGGGTATCCCC
[124 nt withheld, positions 1803-1926]
C
[32 nt withheld, positions 1928-1959]
CA
[57 nt withheld, positions 1962-2018]
A
[49 nt withheld, positions 2020-2068]
CCTTTGACGTTGGAGTCCACGTTCTTT
[37 nt withheld, positions 2096-2132]
ACCCTATCTCGGTCTATTCTTTTGATTTATAAGGGATTTTGGGGATTTCGGCCTATTGGTTAAAAAATGA
GCTGATTTAACAAAAATTTAACGCGAATTAATTCTGTGGAATGTGTGTCAGTTAGGGTGTGGAAAGTCCC
CAGGCTCCCCAGGCAGGCAGAAGTATGCAAAGCATGCATCTCAATTAGTCAGCAACCAGGTGTGGAAAGT
CCCCAGGCTCCCCAGCAGGCAGAAGTATGCAAAGCATGCATCTCAATTAGTCAGCAACCATAGTCCCGCC
CCTAACTCCGCCCATCCCGCCCCTAACTCCGCCCAGTTCCGCCCATTCTCCGCCCCATGGCTGACTAATT
TTTTTTATTTATGCAGAGGCCGAGGCCGCCTCTGCCTCTGAGCTATTCCAGAAGTAGTGAGGAGGCTTTT
TTGGAGGCCTAGGCTTTTGCAAAAAGCTCCCGGGAGCTTGTATATCCATTTTCGGATCTGATCAAGAGAC
AGGATGAGGATCGTTTCGCATGATTGAACAAGATGGATTGCACGCAGGTTCTCCGGCCGCTTGGGTGGAG
AGGCTATTCGGCTATGACTGGGCACAACAGACAATCGGCTGCTCTGATGCCGCCGTGTTCCGGCTGTCAG
CGCAGGGGCGCCCGGTTCTTTTTGTCAAGACCGACCTGTCCGGTGCCCTGAATGAACTGCAGGACGAGGC
AGCGCGGCTATCGTGGCTGGCCACGACGGGCGTTCCTTGCGCAGCTGTGCTCGACGTTGTCACTGAAGCG
GGAAGGGACTGGCTGCTATTGGGCGAAGTGCCGGGGCAGGATCTCCTGTCATCTCACCTTGCTCCTGCCG
AGAAAGTATCCATCATGGCTGATGCAATGCGGCGGCTGCATACGCTTGATCCGGCTACCTGCCCATTCGA
CCACCAAGCGAAACATCGCATCGAGCGAGCACGTACTCGGATGGAAGCCGGTCTTGTCGATCAGGATGAT
CTGGACGAAGAGCATCAGGGGCTCGCGCCAGCCGAACTGTTCGCCAGGCTCAAGGCGCGCATGCCCGACG
GCGAGGATCTCGTCGTGACCCATGGCGATGCCTGCTTGCCGAATATCATGGTGGAAAATGGCCGCTTTTC
TGGATTCATCGACTGTGGCCGGCTGGGTGTGGCGGACCGCTATCAGGACATAGCGTTGGCTACCCGTGAT
ATTGCTGAAGAGCTTGGCGGCGAATGGGCTGACCGCTTCCTCGTGCTTTACGGTATCGCCGCTCCCGATT
CGCAGCGCATCGCCTTCTATCGCCTTCTTGACGAGTTCTTCTGAGCGGGACTCTGGGGTTCGAAATGACC
GACCAAGCGACGCCCAACCTGCCATCACGAGATTTCGATTCCACCGCCGCCTTCTATGAAAGGTTGGGCT
TCGGAATCGTTTTCCGGGACGCCGGCTGGATGATCCTCCAGCGCGGGGATCTCATGCTGGAGTTCTTCGC
CCACCCCAACTTGTTTATTGCAGCTTATAATGGTTACAAATAAAGCAATAGCATCACAAATTTCACAAAT
AAAGCATTTTTTTCACTGCATTCTAGTTGTGGTTTGTCCAAACTCATCAATGTATCTTATCATGTCTGTA
TACCGTCGACCTCTAGCTAGAGCTTGGCGTAATCATGGTCATAGCTGTTTCCTGTGTGAAATTGTTATCC
GCTCACAATTCCACACAACATACGAGCCGGAAGCATAAAGTGTAAAGCCTGGGGTGCCTAATGAGTGAGC
TAACTCACATTAATTGCGTTGCGCTCACTGCCCGCTTTCCAGTCGGGAAACCTGTCGTGCCAGCTGCATT
AATGAATCGGCCAACGCGCGGGGAGAGGCGGTTTGCGTATTGGGCGCTCTTCCGCTTCCTCGCTCACTGA
CTCGCTGCGCTCGGTCGTTCGGCTGCGGCGAGCGGTATCAGCTCACTCAAAGGCGGTAATACGGTTATCC
ACAGAATCAGGGGATAACGCAGGAAAGAACATGTGAGCAAAAGGCCAGCAAAAGGCCAGGAACCGTAAAA
AGGCCGCGTTGCTGGCGTTTTTCCATAGGCTCCGCCCCCCTGACGAGCATCACAAAAATCGACGCTCAAG
TCAGAGGTGGCGAAACCCGACAGGACTATAAAGATACCAGGCGTTTCCCCCTGGAAGCTCCCTCGTGCGC
TCTCCTGTTCCGACCCTGCCGCTTACCGGATACCTGTCCGCCTTTCTCCCTTCGGGAAGCGTGGCGCTTT
CTCAATGCTCACGCTGTAGGTATCTCAGTTCGGTGTAGGTCGTTCGCTCCAAGCTGGGCTGTGTGCACGA
ACCCCCCGTTCAGCCCGACCGCTGCGCCTTATCCGGTAACTATCGTCTTGAGTCCAACCCGGTAAGACAC
GACTTATCGCCACTGGCAGCAGCCACTGGTAACAGGATTAGCAGAGCGAGGTATGTAGGCGGTGCTACAG
AGTTCTTGAAGTGGTGGCCTAACTACGGCTACACTAGAAGGACAGTATTTGGTATCTGCGCTCTGCTGAA
GCCAGTTACCTTCGGAAAAAGAGTTGGTAGCTCTTGATCCGGCAAACAAACCACCGCTGGTAGCGGTGGT
TTTTTTGTTTGCAAGCAGCAGATTACGCGCAGAAAAAAAGGATCTCAAGAAGATCCTTTGATCTTTTCTA
CGGGGTCTGACGCTCAGTGGAACGAAAACTCACGTTAAGGGATTTTGGTCATGAGATTATCAAAAAGGAT
CTTCACCTAGATCCTTTTAAATTAAAAATGAAGTTTTAAATCAATCTAAAGTATATATGAGTAAACTTGG
TCTGACAGTTACCAATGCTTAATCAGTGAGGCACCTATCTCAGCGATCTGTCTATTTCGTTCATCCATAG
TTGCCTGACTCCCCGTCGTGTAGATAACTACGATACGGGAGGGCTTACCATCTGGCCCCAGTGCTGCAAT
GATACCGCGAGACCCACGCTCACCGGCTCCAGATTTATCAGCAATAAACCAGCCAGCCGGAAGGGCCGAG
CGCAGAAGTGGTCCTGCAACTTTATCCGCCTCCATCCAGTCTATTAATTGTTGCCGGGAAGCTAGAGTAA
GTAGTTCGCCAGTTAATAGTTTGCGCAACGTTGTTGCCATTGCTACAGGCATCGTGGTGTCACGCTCGTC
GTTTGGTATGGCTTCATTCAGCTCCGGTTCCCAACGATCAAGGCGAGTTACATGATCCCCCATGTTGTGC
AAAAAAGCGGTTAGCTCCTTCGGTCCTCCGATCGTTGTCAGAAGTAAGTTGGCCGCAGTGTTATCACTCA
TGGTTATGGCAGCACTGCATAATTCTCTTACTGTCATGCCATCCGTAAGATGCTTTTCTGTGACTGGTGA
GTACTCAACCAAGTCATTCTGAGAATAGTGTATGCGGCGACCGAGTTGCTCTTGCCCGGCGTCAATACGG
GATAATACCGCGCCACATAGCAGAACTTTAAAAGTGCTCATCATTGGAAAACGTTCTTCGGGGCGAAAAC
TCTCAAGGATCTTACCGCTGTTGAGATCCAGTTCGATGTAACCCACTCGTGCACCCAACTGATCTTCAGC
ATCTTTTACTTTCACCAGCGTTTCTGGGTGAGCAAAAACAGGAAGGCAAAATGCCGCAAAAAAGGGAATA
AGGGCGACACGGAAATGTTGAATACTCATACTCTTCCTTTTTCAATATTATTGAAGCATTTATCAGGGTT
ATTGTCTCATGAGCGGATACATATTTGAATGTATTTAGAAAAATAAACAAATAGGGGTTCCGCGCACATT
TCCCCGAAAAGTGCCACCTGACGTC
Features (pLannotate 1.2.2; 21 found; start..end, strand, type, name):
     36..80      -  misc_feature   bom (fragment): basis of mobility region from pBR322
    235..614     +  enhancer       CMV enhancer: human cytomegalovirus immediate early enhancer
    615..818     +  promoter       CMV promoter: human cytomegalovirus (CMV) immediate early promoter
    814..847     +  LTR            5' LTR (truncated) (fragment): truncated 5' long terminal repeat (LTR) from HIV-1
    863..881     +  promoter       T7 promoter: promoter for bacteriophage T7 RNA polymerase
    916..1428    +  CDS            Zfand2a: ZFN2A_MOUSE - Also known as Airap. Experimental evidence at transcript level: Swiss-Prot protein existence level 2. From Mus musculus (Mouse).
   1489..1507    -  promoter       SP6 promoter: promoter for bacteriophage SP6 RNA polymerase
   1533..1757    +  polyA_signal   bGH poly(A) signal: bovine growth hormone polyadenylation signal
   1761..1782    +  promoter       SV40 promoter (fragment): SV40 enhancer and early promoter
   1803..2231    +  rep_origin     f1 ori (sequence partly withheld): f1 bacteriophage origin of replication; arrow indicates direction of (+) strand synthesis
   2245..2575    +  promoter       SV40 promoter: SV40 enhancer and early promoter
   2642..3433    +  CDS            neo: KKA2_KLEPN - Also known as kan, nptII. Experimental evidence at protein level: Swiss-Prot protein existence level 1. Resistance to kanamycin, neomycin, paromomycin, ribostamycin, butirosin and gentamicin B. From Klebsiella pneumoniae.
   3457..3615    +  CDS            ble (fragment): BLE_KLEPN - Experimental evidence at protein level: Swiss-Prot protein existence level 1. Binding protein with a strong affinity to the bleomycin family of antibiotics. Binds to CL990; an antimitotic-antibiotic compound. From Klebsiella pneumoniae.
   3610..3731    +  polyA_signal   SV40 poly(A) signal: SV40 polyadenylation signal
   3804..3820    -  protein_bind   lac operator: The lac repressor binds to the lac operator to inhibit transcription in E. coli. This inhibition can be relieved by adding lactose or isopropyl-β-D-thiogalactopyranoside (IPTG). lac repressor encoded by lacI
   3828..3858    -  promoter       lac promoter: promoter for the E. coli lac operon
   3873..3894    -  protein_bind   CAP binding site: CAP binding activates transcription in the presence of cAMP. E. coli catabolite activator protein
   3907..3999    -  CDS            lacI (fragment): lac repressor; lacI; The lac repressor binds to the lac operator to inhibit transcription in E. coli. This inhibition can be relieved by adding lactose or isopropyl-β-D-thiogalactopyranoside (IPTG).
   4182..4770    -  rep_origin     ori: high-copy-number ColE1/pMB1/pBR322/pUC origin of replication
   4941..5801    -  CDS            AmpR: β-lactamase; bla; confers resistance to ampicillin, carbenicillin, and related antibiotics
   5802..5906    -  promoter       AmpR promoter: bla
