[The description below was written by a language model from this plasmid's Addgene catalogue record and pLannotate feature annotations shown in this document.]
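Description:
AIRAP 3: m1.9.9E10.pcDNA3 is a mammalian expression plasmid built on the Invitrogen pcDNA3 backbone, although the depositor notes that the vector may actually be pcDNA3.1. It carries the mouse AIRAP coding sequence (gene symbol Zfand2a, an arsenite-inducible protein that associates with the 19S regulatory particle of the proteasome). The insert lacks the native 5' UTR and is recorded as fused at its C terminus to a myc epitope; the "9E10" in the name presumably refers to the anti-myc antibody clone that recognises this tag. The tag itself is not called out separately in the feature table, which annotates only the Zfand2a open reading frame.

Expression in mammalian cells is driven by the human cytomegalovirus immediate-early enhancer and promoter, and transcripts are terminated by the bovine growth hormone polyadenylation signal. T7 and SP6 phage promoters flank the insert and could support in vitro transcription in either orientation. A separate SV40 early promoter drives the neomycin phosphotransferase gene with an SV40 poly(A) signal, allowing G418 selection of stably transfected cells. In E. coli the plasmid is maintained through a high-copy ColE1/pUC-type origin and selected with ampicillin via the β-lactamase gene; an f1 origin is also present for single-stranded DNA production. Short annotated fragments such as the HIV-1 LTR, ble, lacI and bom matches appear to be backbone remnants or partial similarity hits rather than functional elements.

The construct suits transient or stable expression of epitope-tagged AIRAP for detection or immunoprecipitation, in keeping with the associated study of how this protein adapts proteasomes to proteotoxic stress.
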