Addgene plasmid #21793: AIRAP 3: m1.9.9E10.pcDNA3
Depositing lab: David Ron. Depositing organization: NYU Grossman School of Medicine. Publication: An arsenite-inducible 19S regulatory particle-associated protein adapts proteasomes to proteotoxicity. Stanhill A, Haynes CM, Zhang Y, Min G, Steele MC, Kalinina J, Martinez E, Pickart CM, Kong XP, Ron D. Mol Cell. 2006 Sep 15. 23(6):875-85. 10.1016/j.molcel.2006.07.023 PubMed 16973439.
Backbone
  Vector backbone: pcDNA3
  Backbone manufacturer: Invitrogen
  Backbone size w/o insert (bp): 5446
  Vector type: Mammalian Expression
  Selectable markers: Neomycin (select with G418)
Growth in bacteria
  Bacterial resistance: Ampicillin, 100 μg/mL
  Growth temperature: 37°C
  Growth strain: DH5alpha
  Copy number: High Copy
Gene/Insert
  Gene/Insert name: AIRAP
  Species: M. musculus (mouse)
  Insert size (bp): 491
  Mutation: lacks 5'UTR
  GenBank ID: AF224494
  Entrez Gene: Zfand2a (a.k.a. Airap, AA407930, AU016206)
  Tag / fusion protein: myc (C terminal on insert)
  Cloning method: Restriction Enzyme
  Sequencing primers: 5′ CMV-F; 3′ BGH-rev
Terms and licenses: Academic/Nonprofit Terms; Industry Terms: Not Available to Industry
Depositor comments: Vector may be pcDNA3.1
How to cite: AIRAP 3: m1.9.9E10.pcDNA3 was a gift from David Ron (Addgene plasmid # 21793 ; http://n2t.net/addgene:21793 ; RRID:Addgene_21793)
