>Addgene plasmid #21793 | AIRAP 3: m1.9.9E10.pcDNA3 | addgene partial sequence | sequence record 27527 | 21793 with BGH-rev
TATAGAATAGGGCCCTCTAGATGCATGCTCGAGTCACAGATCCTCCTCAGAGATCAGCTTCTGCTCCTTC
ACTGTGCGCCTGAGCCGCTGGGCCAGCCAACTGACTCCCGATGGCTTCTGCTCAGCAGCTCTGGATGTAG
AAGTCCTCCCTCTGCTGGCTGAGCTGCTCCCAGCCTGGCAATTGTGGTCCAGAGGATGCCTGTGCTGAAT
GCAGAAGTTGCCATGGCACTGAGCACACGCCAGCTGCAGCATCTCCTTCTTCCTGCATCCCTCTTTGGAG
CAGCGATGTGTGAAAACCTTGTTTCTGTTCCTCCCAGGGTGAAAGGTGCAATCTCTGTCCATGTGCTCGC
CGACCACCACATCTGGGATCTCACCTCTCTTCACAGGGATGGGGGCATTGCAGAGAGGACACACAGGCAC
CTGCACATCCTTCTTGAACGCAAAGGGACACTTATGACCCACGTAGGAAAAATGGTCTTTACAGAAATCT
TGTTTACAGGCGTCGCATGTTATTGGCAGAAAATCTAGCTGTTTGCAAGTTGGTTCTGAACAGTGCTTCC
CCAAGTCAGGAAACTCCATTATAAATGCTGTCCAAAAACACAGATGTATTTAAGTATCACGGGTAGTCAG
AGGCGGAGACAGACAAGCGGTGCCCTTTGTGGTTATCCCGGTGACACCGCAGTAGAAACTGCAGCTCCAA
TCGCCGCGAAGCGCCCGACTTCTCTCANGGCCCTCGTGCCGAANNCNATATCTGCAGAATTCCAGCACAC
TGGNGGCCGTTAC
